Addgene plasmid #219133: SFFV-ZNF263-Brd 171
Purpose: Transcription factor ZNF263 with a specific barcode assigned.
Depositing lab: Filipe Pereira. Depositing organization: Center for Neuroscience and Cell Biology, University of Coimbra. Publication: A combinatorial transcription factor screening platform for immune cell reprogramming. Kurochkin I, Altman AR, Caiado I, Pertiga-Cabral D, Halitzki E, Minaeva M, Zimmermannova O, Henriques-Oliveira L, Klein D, Nair M, Oliveira D, Cajal LR, Knittel R, Feick C, Ringner M, Martin M, Cirovic B, Pires CF, Rosa FF, Sitnicka E, Theis FJ, Pereira CF. Cell Syst. 2026 Jan 21;17(1):101457. doi: 10.1016/j.cels.2025.101457. Epub 2026 Jan 14. PubMed 41539305.
Backbone
  Vector backbone: SFFV-MCS
  Backbone size w/o insert (bp): 6638
  Vector type: Lentiviral
Growth in bacteria
  Bacterial resistance: Ampicillin, 100 μg/mL
  Growth temperature: 37°C
  Growth strain: NEB Stable
  Copy number: High Copy
Gene/Insert
  Gene/Insert name: ZNF263
  Species: H. sapiens (human)
  Insert size (bp): 2052
  Entrez Gene: ZNF263 (a.k.a. FPM315, ZKSCAN12, ZSCAN44)
  Promoter: The spleen focus-forming virus (SFFV) promoter
  Cloning method: Restriction Enzyme; 5′ cloning site Bsp119I (not destroyed); 3′ cloning site BstHI (not destroyed)
Terms and licenses: Academic/Nonprofit Terms; Industry Terms: Not Available to Industry
Depositor comments: Barcode sequence cloned into XbaI restriction site. Design of plasmid is as follows: SFFV-[TF sequence]-WPRE-[Barcode sequence].
How to cite: SFFV-ZNF263-Brd 171 was a gift from Filipe Pereira (Addgene plasmid # 219133 ; http://n2t.net/addgene:219133 ; RRID:Addgene_219133)
