[The description below was written by a language model from this plasmid's Addgene catalogue record and pLannotate feature annotations shown in this document.]
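Description:
SFFV-ZNF263-Brd 171 is a lentiviral expression plasmid built on the SFFV-MCS backbone that carries the human zinc-finger transcription factor ZNF263 (also known as FPM315, ZKSCAN12 or ZSCAN44) together with a construct-specific DNA barcode. In bacteria it is maintained through a high-copy ColE1/pUC-type origin and selected with ampicillin via the β-lactamase gene. The backbone also retains pBluescript-derived remnants: an f1 origin, lacZα and lac regulatory fragments, and T7 and T3 promoters. The viral portion has a third-generation, self-inactivating layout. An RSV promoter replaces the U3 region of a truncated HIV-1 5' LTR to drive genomic RNA production. It is followed by the Ψ packaging signal with a gag fragment, the Rev response element for Rev-dependent nuclear export, and the cPPT/CTS. The 3' LTR is ΔU3, and an SV40 polyadenylation signal and SV40 origin lie downstream of it.

Within the transfer cassette, the spleen focus-forming virus (SFFV) LTR promoter drives the ZNF263 open reading frame, which was inserted by restriction cloning into the multiple cloning site. A WPRE downstream enhances transcript stability and expression. According to the depositor, the barcode sits after the WPRE at an XbaI site, giving the order SFFV–transcription factor–WPRE–barcode. The barcode is not annotated as a separate feature in the table, and the annotation software matches only about 1.8 kb of the stated 2,052 bp insert to ZNF263. No tag, reporter or mammalian selection marker is annotated. The plasmid belongs to a barcoded transcription factor collection for combinatorial screening in immune cell reprogramming, where the barcode serves to identify which factor was delivered.
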