Features (pLannotate 1.2.2; 29 found; start..end, strand, type, name):
     94..112     -  promoter       T7 promoter: promoter for bacteriophage T7 RNA polymerase
    120..275     +  CDS            lacZα (fragment): LacZα fragment of β-galactosidase; lacZ fragment
    280..708     +  rep_origin     f1 ori (sequence partly withheld): f1 bacteriophage origin of replication; arrow indicates direction of (+) strand synthesis
    761..865     +  promoter       AmpR promoter: bla
    866..1726    +  CDS            AmpR: β-lactamase; bla; confers resistance to ampicillin, carbenicillin, and related antibiotics
   1897..2485    +  rep_origin     ori: high-copy-number ColE1/pMB1/pBR322/pUC origin of replication
   2668..2760    +  CDS            lacI (fragment): lac repressor; lacI; The lac repressor binds to the lac operator to inhibit transcription in E. coli. This inhibition can be relieved by adding lactose or isopropyl-β-D-thiogalactopyranoside (IPTG).
   2773..2794    +  protein_bind   CAP binding site: CAP binding activates transcription in the presence of cAMP. E. coli catabolite activator protein
   2809..2839    +  promoter       lac promoter: promoter for the E. coli lac operon
   2847..2863    +  protein_bind   lac operator: The lac repressor binds to the lac operator to inhibit transcription in E. coli. This inhibition can be relieved by adding lactose or isopropyl-β-D-thiogalactopyranoside (IPTG). lac repressor encoded by lacI
   2908..2926    +  promoter       T3 promoter: promoter for bacteriophage T3 RNA polymerase
   2954..3180    +  promoter       RSV promoter: Rous sarcoma virus enhancer/promoter
   3181..3361    +  LTR            5' LTR (truncated): truncated 5' long terminal repeat (LTR) from HIV-1
   3408..3533    +  misc_feature   HIV-1 Ψ: packaging signal of human immunodeficiency virus type 1
   3517..3880    +  CDS            HIV-1 gag (fragment): gag protein from human immunodeficiency virus 1; gag
   4026..4259    +  misc_feature   RRE: The Rev response element (RRE) of HIV-1 allows for Rev-dependent mRNA export from the nucleus to the cytoplasm.
   4636..4736    +  CDS            Rev (fragment): human immunodeficiency virus 1 (HIV-1) Rev protein; rev; enhances nuclear export of unspliced and incompletely spliced viral mRNAs
   4755..4872    +  misc_feature   cPPT/CTS: central polypurine tract and central termination sequence of HIV-1
   4906..5307    +  promoter       SFFV promoter: spleen focus-forming virus long terminal repeat (LTR) promoter
   5317..5340    +  misc_feature   MCS (fragment): pBluescript multiple cloning site
   5365..7164    +  CDS            ZNF263 (fragment): ZN263_HUMAN - Also known as FPM315 From Homo sapiens (Human).
   7424..7449    +  misc_feature   MCS (fragment): pBluescript multiple cloning site
   7449..7508    +  CDS            S (fragment): HBSAG_WHV6 - Experimental evidence at transcript level: Swiss-Prot protein existence level 2. The middle envelope protein plays an important role in the budding of the virion. It is involved in the induction of budding in a nucleocapsid independent way. In this process the majority of envelope proteins bud to form subviral lipoprotein particles of 22 nm of diameter that do not contain a nucleocapsid (By similarity). From Woodchuck hepatitis B virus (isolate w64/pWS23) (WHV).
   7640..8043    +  misc_feature   WPRE: woodchuck hepatitis virus posttranscriptional regulatory element
   8101..8160    +  CDS            nef (fragment): NEF_HV1Z2 - Experimental evidence at protein level: Swiss-Prot protein existence level 1. Extracellular Nef protein targets CD4(+) T-lymphocytes for apoptosis by interacting with CXCR4 surface receptors. From Human immunodeficiency virus type 1 group M subtype D (isolate Z2/CDC-Z34) (HIV-1).
   8162..8395    +  LTR            3' LTR (ΔU3): self-inactivating 3' long terminal repeat (LTR) from HIV-1
   8467..8588    +  polyA_signal   SV40 poly(A) signal: SV40 polyadenylation signal
   8607..8628    +  rep_origin     SV40 ori (fragment): SV40 origin of replication
   8628..73      +  rep_origin     SV40 ori (across the origin): SV40 origin of replication
>Addgene plasmid #219133 | SFFV-ZNF263-Brd 171 | addgene full sequence | sequence record 448945 | Addgene NGS Result
ATTTATGCAGAGGCCGAGGCCGCCTCGGCCTCTGAGCTATTCCAGAAGTAGTGAGGAGGCTTTTTTGGAG
GCCTAGGGACGTACCCAATTCGCCCTATAGTGAGTCGTATTACGCGCGCTCACTGGCCGTCGTTTTACAA
CGTCGTGACTGGGAAAACCCTGGCGTTACCCAACTTAATCGCCTTGCAGCACATCCCCCTTTCGCCAGCT
GGCGTAATAGCGAAGAGGCCCGCACCGATCGCCCTTCCCAACAGTTGCGCAGCCTGAATGGCGAATGGG
[124 nt withheld, positions 280-403]
C
[91 nt withheld, positions 405-495]
A
[49 nt withheld, positions 497-545]
CCTTTGACGTTGGAGTCCACGTTCTTT
[37 nt withheld, positions 573-609]
ACCCTATCTCGGTCTATTCTTTTGATTTATAAGGGATTTTGCCGATTTCGGCCTATTGGTTAAAAAATGA
GCTGATTTAACAAAAATTTAACGCGAATTTTAACAAAATATTAACGCTTACAATTTAGGTGGCACTTTTC
GGGGAAATGTGCGCGGAACCCCTATTTGTTTATTTTTCTAAATACATTCAAATATGTATCCGCTCATGAG
ACAATAACCCTGATAAATGCTTCAATAATATTGAAAAAGGAAGAGTATGAGTATTCAACATTTCCGTGTC
GCCCTTATTCCCTTTTTTGCGGCATTTTGCCTTCCTGTTTTTGCTCACCCAGAAACGCTGGTGAAAGTAA
AAGATGCTGAAGATCAGTTGGGTGCACGAGTGGGTTACATCGAACTGGATCTCAACAGCGGTAAGATCCT
TGAGAGTTTTCGCCCCGAAGAACGTTTTCCAATGATGAGCACTTTTAAAGTTCTGCTATGTGGCGCGGTA
TTATCCCGTATTGACGCCGGGCAAGAGCAACTCGGTCGCCGCATACACTATTCTCAGAATGACTTGGTTG
AGTACTCACCAGTCACAGAAAAGCATCTTACGGATGGCATGACAGTAAGAGAATTATGCAGTGCTGCCAT
AACCATGAGTGATAACACTGCGGCCAACTTACTTCTGACAACGATCGGAGGACCGAAGGAGCTAACCGCT
TTTTTGCACAACATGGGGGATCATGTAACTCGCCTTGATCGTTGGGAACCGGAGCTGAATGAAGCCATAC
CAAACGACGAGCGTGACACCACGATGCCTGTAGCAATGGCAACAACGTTGCGCAAACTATTAACTGGCGA
ACTACTTACTCTAGCTTCCCGGCAACAATTAATAGACTGGATGGAGGCGGATAAAGTTGCAGGACCACTT
CTGCGCTCGGCCCTTCCGGCTGGCTGGTTTATTGCTGATAAATCTGGAGCCGGTGAGCGTGGGTCTCGCG
GTATCATTGCAGCACTGGGGCCAGATGGTAAGCCCTCCCGTATCGTAGTTATCTACACGACGGGGAGTCA
GGCAACTATGGATGAACGAAATAGACAGATCGCTGAGATAGGTGCCTCACTGATTAAGCATTGGTAACTG
TCAGACCAAGTTTACTCATATATACTTTAGATTGATTTAAAACTTCATTTTTAATTTAAAAGGATCTAGG
TGAAGATCCTTTTTGATAATCTCATGACCAAAATCCCTTAACGTGAGTTTTCGTTCCACTGAGCGTCAGA
CCCCGTAGAAAAGATCAAAGGATCTTCTTGAGATCCTTTTTTTCTGCGCGTAATCTGCTGCTTGCAAACA
AAAAAACCACCGCTACCAGCGGTGGTTTGTTTGCCGGATCAAGAGCTACCAACTCTTTTTCCGAAGGTAA
CTGGCTTCAGCAGAGCGCAGATACCAAATACTGTTCTTCTAGTGTAGCCGTAGTTAGGCCACCACTTCAA
GAACTCTGTAGCACCGCCTACATACCTCGCTCTGCTAATCCTGTTACCAGTGGCTGCTGCCAGTGGCGAT
AAGTCGTGTCTTACCGGGTTGGACTCAAGACGATAGTTACCGGATAAGGCGCAGCGGTCGGGCTGAACGG
GGGGTTCGTGCACACAGCCCAGCTTGGAGCGAACGACCTACACCGAACTGAGATACCTACAGCGTGAGCT
ATGAGAAAGCGCCACGCTTCCCGAAGGGAGAAAGGCGGACAGGTATCCGGTAAGCGGCAGGGTCGGAACA
GGAGAGCGCACGAGGGAGCTTCCAGGGGGAAACGCCTGGTATCTTTATAGTCCTGTCGGGTTTCGCCACC
TCTGACTTGAGCGTCGATTTTTGTGATGCTCGTCAGGGGGGCGGAGCCTATGGAAAAACGCCAGCAACGC
GGCCTTTTTACGGTTCCTGGCCTTTTGCTGGCCTTTTGCTCACATGTTCTTTCCTGCGTTATCCCCTGAT
TCTGTGGATAACCGTATTACCGCCTTTGAGTGAGCTGATACCGCTCGCCGCAGCCGAACGACCGAGCGCA
GCGAGTCAGTGAGCGAGGAAGCGGAAGAGCGCCCAATACGCAAACCGCCTCTCCCCGCGCGTTGGCCGAT
TCATTAATGCAGCTGGCACGACAGGTTTCCCGACTGGAAAGCGGGCAGTGAGCGCAACGCAATTAATGTG
AGTTAGCTCACTCATTAGGCACCCCAGGCTTTACACTTTATGCTTCCGGCTCGTATGTTGTGTGGAATTG
TGAGCGGATAACAATTTCACACAGGAAACAGCTATGACCATGATTACGCCAAGCGCGCAATTAACCCTCA
CTAAAGGGAACAAAAGCTGGAGCTGCAAGCTTAATGTAGTCTTATGCAATACTCTTGTAGTCTTGCAACA
TGGTAACGATGAGTTAGCAACATGCCTTACAAGGAGAGAAAAAGCACCGTGCATGCCGATTGGTGGAAGT
AAGGTGGTACGATCGTGCCTTATTAGGAAGGCAACAGACGGGTCTGACATGGATTGGACGAACCACTGAA
TTGCCGCATTGCAGAGATATTGTATTTAAGTGCCTAGCTCGATACATAAACGGGTCTCTCTGGTTAGACC
AGATCTGAGCCTGGGAGCTCTCTGGCTAACTAGGGAACCCACTGCTTAAGCCTCAATAAAGCTTGCCTTG
AGTGCTTCAAGTAGTGTGTGCCCGTCTGTTGTGTGACTCTGGTAACTAGAGATCCCTCAGACCCTTTTAG
TCAGTGTGGAAAATCTCTAGCAGTGGCGCCCGAACAGGGACTTGAAAGCGAAAGGGAAACCAGAGGAGCT
CTCTCGACGCAGGACTCGGCTTGCTGAAGCGCGCACGGCAAGAGGCGAGGGGCGGCGACTGGTGAGTACG
CCAAAAATTTTGACTAGCGGAGGCTAGAAGGAGAGAGATGGGTGCGAGAGCGTCAGTATTAAGCGGGGGA
GAATTAGATCGCGATGGGAAAAAATTCGGTTAAGGCCAGGGGGAAAGAAAAAATATAAATTAAAACATAT
AGTATGGGCAAGCAGGGAGCTAGAACGATTCGCAGTTAATCCTGGCCTGTTAGAAACATCAGAAGGCTGT
AGACAAATACTGGGACAGCTACAACCATCCCTTCAGACAGGATCAGAAGAACTTAGATCATTATATAATA
CAGTAGCAACCCTCTATTGTGTGCATCAAAGGATAGAGATAAAAGACACCAAGGAAGCTTTAGACAAGAT
AGAGGAAGAGCAAAACAAAAGTAAGACCACCGCACAGCAAGCGGCCGCTGATCTTCAGACCTGGAGGAGG
AGATATGAGGGACAATTGGAGAAGTGAATTATATAAATATAAAGTAGTAAAAATTGAACCATTAGGAGTA
GCACCCACCAAGGCAAAGAGAAGAGTGGTGCAGAGAGAAAAAAGAGCAGTGGGAATAGGAGCTTTGTTCC
TTGGGTTCTTGGGAGCAGCAGGAAGCACTATGGGCGCAGCGTCAATGACGCTGACGGTACAGGCCAGACA
ATTATTGTCTGGTATAGTGCAGCAGCAGAACAATTTGCTGAGGGCTATTGAGGCGCAACAGCATCTGTTG
CAACTCACAGTCTGGGGCATCAAGCAGCTCCAGGCAAGAATCCTGGCTGTGGAAAGATACCTAAAGGATC
AACAGCTCCTGGGGATTTGGGGTTGCTCTGGAAAACTCATTTGCACCACTGCTGTGCCTTGGAATGCTAG
TTGGAGTAATAAATCTCTGGAACAGATTTGGAATCACACGACCTGGATGGAGTGGGACAGAGAAATTAAC
AATTACACAAGCTTAATACACTCCTTAATTGAAGAATCGCAAAACCAGCAAGAAAAGAATGAACAAGAAT
TATTGGAATTAGATAAATGGGCAAGTTTGTGGAATTGGTTTAACATAACAAATTGGCTGTGGTATATAAA
ATTATTCATAATGATAGTAGGAGGCTTGGTAGGTTTAAGAATAGTTTTTGCTGTACTTTCTATAGTGAAT
AGAGTTAGGCAGGGATATTCACCATTATCGTTTCAGACCCACCTCCCAACCCCGAGGGGACCCGACAGGC
CCGAAGGAATAGAAGAAGAAGGTGGAGAGAGAGACAGAGACAGATCCATTCGATTAGTGAACGGATCTCG
ACGGTATCGGTTAACTTTTAAAAGAAAAGGGGGGATTGGGGGGTACAGTGCAGGGGAAAGAATAGTAGAC
ATAATAGCAACAGACATACAAACTAAAGAATTACAAAAACAAATTACAAAAATTCAAAATTTTATCGATC
ACGAGACTAGCCTCGAGCTGGCTGCAGTAACGCCATTTTGCAAGGCATGGAAAAATACCAAACCAAGAAT
AGAGAAGTTCAGATCAAGGGCGGGTACATGAAAATAGCTAACGTTGGGCCAAACAGGATATCTGCGGTGA
GCAGTTTCGGCCCCGGCCCGGGGCCAAGAACAGATGGTCACCGCAGTTTCGGCCCCGGCCCGAGGCCAAG
AACAGATGGTCCCCAGATATGGCCCAACCCTCAGCAGTTTCTTAAGACCCATCAGATGTTTCCAGGCTCC
CCCAAGGACCTGAAATGACCCTGCGCCTTATTTGAATTAACCAATCAGCCTGCTTCTCGCTTCTGTTCGC
GCGCTTCTGCTTCCCGAGCTCTATAAAAGAGCTCACAACCCCTCACTCGGCGCGCCAGTCCTCCGACAGA
CTGAGTCGGCCGGTCGAATCAAGCTTATCGATACCGTCGACGGATCCGCTAGCCCGCGGTTCGAAATGGC
GTCGGGCCCGGGCTCCCAGGAACGGGAAGGGCTCCTGATAGTGAAGCTGGAGGAGGACTGCGCCTGGAGC
CAGGAGCTGCCCCCACCTGACCCAGGACCGAGCCCCGAGGCCTCCCACTTGCGCTTCAGACGGTTCCGCT
TCCAAGAGGCAGCTGGTCCCCGGGAAGCCCTCAGCCGGCTCCAAGAGCTTTGCCATGGGTGGCTTCGGCC
TGAGATGCGCACGAAGGAGCAGATCTTGGAGCTGCTGGTGTTAGAGCAGTTCCTGACCATCCTGCCCCAG
GAGATCCAGAGCAGGGTGCAGGAGCTGCATCCGGAGAGCGGCGAAGAAGCGGTGACCCTTGTGGAGGATA
TGCAGAGAGAGCTTGGGAGACTGAGACAACAGGTCACAAACCATGGGCGGGGAACAGAAGTGCTTTTGGA
GGAGCCTTTGCCTCTGGAAACAGCACGAGAGTCACCGAGCTTCAAGCTGGAGCCAATGGAGACTGAGCGA
AGCCCTGGCCCCAGGCTGCAGGAGCTGCTAGGCCCCAGCCCCCAAAGGGACCCCCAGGCTGTAAAGGAGA
GGGCATTATCTGCTCCCTGGCTTTCTCTTTTTCCTCCTGAAGGGAACATGGAAGACAAGGAGATGACTGG
GCCCCAGTTGCCTGAGAGCTTAGAGGACGTGGCAATGTACATCTCCCAGGAGGAGTGGGGGCATCAGGAT
CCTAGTAAGAGGGCCCTCTCCAGGGACACGGTGCAGGAGAGTTATGAGAATGTGGACTCACTGGAGTCTC
ACATTCCCAGTCAGGAGGTCCCAGGCACCCAGGTGGGACAAGGAGGAAAGCTATGGGATCCCAGTGTCCA
GAGCTGCAAGGAGGGCCTGAGCCCCAGAGGCCCAGCTCCAGGAGAAGAGAAATTTGAGAACCTGGAAGGT
GTTCCGTCTGTATGCTCTGAGAACATCCACCCTCAGGTGCTGCTTCCTGACCAGGCCCGAGGGGAGGTGC
CCTGGAGTCCTGAGCTGGGAAGACCTCATGACCGGTCGCAAGGGGATTGGGCGCCTCCCCCAGAGGGTGG
AATGGAGCAGGCCTTGGCAGGAGCCTCAAGTGGCAGAGAACTGGGGCGACCGAAGGAACTGCAGCCAAAG
AAACTCCATTTATGTCCCTTGTGTGGCAAAAATTTCTCTAACAACTCAAACCTAATTAGGCACCAGAGAA
TACATGCAGCTGAAAGACTGTGTATGGGTGTGGACTGCACTGAAATCTTTGGTGGGAACCCACGTTTCCT
GTCACTACACAGAGCACACCTGGGAGAGGAGGCCCACAAGTGCCTTGAATGTGGGAAATGCTTCAGTCAG
AACACCCATCTGACTCGCCACCAACGCACCCACACGGGTGAGAAGCCCTATCAGTGCAACATTTGCGGAA
AATGTTTCTCCTGCAACTCCAACCTCCACAGGCACCAGAGAACGCACACTGGGGAGAAGCCCTACAAGTG
CCCTGAGTGTGGGGAGATCTTTGCTCACAGTTCCAACCTCCTTCGGCACCAGAGAATTCACACTGGAGAG
CGACCTTATAAGTGTCCCGAGTGTGGGAAAAGTTTCTCTCGGAGTTCACACCTCGTCATTCACGAAAGAA
CTCATGAGAGAGAGAGACTTTACCCCTTCTCTGAGTGTGGGGAAGCTGTGAGTGACAGCACCCCCTTTCT
TACAAACCATGGAGCCCATAAGGCAGAGAAGAAGCTCTTTGAATGTTTGACTTGTGGGAAAAGCTTCCGG
CAGGGCATGCACCTCACCAGACATCAGAGAACACACACAGGAGAGAAACCGTATAAATGTACCCTTTGTG
GGGAAAACTTCTCTCATAGATCCAATTTAATCAGGCACCAGAGAATCCACACAGGAGAAAAACCCTATAC
CTGTCATGAGTGCGGAGACAGCTTCTCTCACAGCTCCAATCGGATTCGCCACCTGAGAACGCATACGGGA
GAGAGACCCTATAAATGTTCTGAATGTGGAGAAAGCTTCTCTCGGAGTTCCCGTCTTATGAGTCATCAGA
GAACTCACACAGGTTAGACCGGTCGGATCCCCCGGGCTGCAGGAATTCGAGCATCTTACCGCCATTTATT
CCCATATTTGTTCTGTTTTTCTTGATTTGGGTATACATTTAAATGTTAATAAAACAAAATGGTGGGGCAA
TCATTTACATTTTTAGGGATATGTAATTACTAGTTCAGGTGTATTGCCACAAGACAAACATGTTAAGAAA
CTTTCCCGTTATTTACGCTCTGTTCCTGTTAATCAACCTCTGGATTACAAAATTTGTGAAAGATTGACTG
ATATTCTTAACTATGTTGCTCCTTTTACGCTGTGTGGATATGCTGCTTTAATGCCTCTGTATCATGCTAT
TGCTTCCCGTACGGCTTTCGTTTTCTCCTCCTTGTATAAATCCTGGTTGCTGTCTCTTTATGAGGAGTTG
TGGCCCGTTGTCCGTCAACGTGGCGTGGTGTGCTCTGTGTTTGCTGACGCAACCCCCACTGGCTGGGGCA
TTGCCACCACCTGTCAACTCCTTTCTGGGACTTTCGCTTTCCCCCTCCCGATCGCCACGGCAGAACTCAT
CGCCGCCTGCCTTGCCCGCTGCTGGACAGGGGCTAGGTTGCTGGGCACTGATAATTCCGTGGTGTTGTCG
GGGAAGCTGACGTCCTTTGCAATTCGATATCAAGCTGTACCTTCTAGATGTACACTTGCTAAAGCGCTTC
TAGACCAATGACTTACAAGGCAGCTGTAGATCTTAGCCACTTTTTAAAAGAAAAGGGGGGACTGGAAGGG
CTAATTCACTCCCAACGAAGACAAGATCTGCTTTTTGCTTGTACTGGGTCTCTCTGGTTAGACCAGATCT
GAGCCTGGGAGCTCTCTGGCTAACTAGGGAACCCACTGCTTAAGCCTCAATAAAGCTTGCCTTGAGTGCT
TCAAGTAGTGTGTGCCCGTCTGTTGTGTGACTCTGGTAACTAGAGATCCCTCAGACCCTTTTAGTCAGTG
TGGAAAATCTCTAGCAGTAGTAGTTCATGTCATCTTATTATTCAGTATTTATAACTTGCAAAGAAATGAA
TATCAGAGAGTGAGAGGAACTTGTTTATTGCAGCTTATAATGGTTACAAATAAAGCAATAGCATCACAAA
TTTCACAAATAAAGCATTTTTTTCACTGCATTCTAGTTGTGGTTTGTCCAAACTCATCAATGTATCTTAT
CATGTCTGGCTCTAGCTATCCCGCCCCTAACTCCGCCCATCCCGCCCCTAACTCCGCCCAGTTCCGCCCA
TTCTCCGCCCCATGGCTGACTAATTTTTTTT
