>Addgene plasmid #219133 | SFFV-ZNF263-Brd 171 | depositor partial sequence | sequence record 427879 | TF ORF
ATGGCGTCGGGCCCGGGCTCCCAGGAACGGGAAGGGCTCCTGATAGTGAAGCTGGAGGAGGACTGCGCCT
GGAGCCAGGAGCTGCCCCCACCTGACCCAGGACCGAGCCCCGAGGCCTCCCACTTGCGCTTCAGACGGTT
CCGCTTCCAAGAGGCAGCTGGTCCCCGGGAAGCCCTCAGCCGGCTCCAAGAGCTTTGCCATGGGTGGCTT
CGGCCTGAGATGCGCACGAAGGAGCAGATCTTGGAGCTGCTGGTGTTAGAGCAGTTCCTGACCATCCTGC
CCCAGGAGATCCAGAGCAGGGTGCAGGAGCTGCATCCGGAGAGCGGCGAAGAAGCGGTGACCCTTGTGGA
GGATATGCAGAGAGAGCTTGGGAGACTGAGACAACAGGTCACAAACCATGGGCGGGGAACAGAAGTGCTT
TTGGAGGAGCCTTTGCCTCTGGAAACAGCACGAGAGTCACCGAGCTTCAAGCTGGAGCCAATGGAGACTG
AGCGAAGCCCTGGCCCCAGGCTGCAGGAGCTGCTAGGCCCCAGCCCCCAAAGGGACCCCCAGGCTGTAAA
GGAGAGGGCATTATCTGCTCCCTGGCTTTCTCTTTTTCCTCCTGAAGGGAACATGGAAGACAAGGAGATG
ACTGGGCCCCAGTTGCCTGAGAGCTTAGAGGACGTGGCAATGTACATCTCCCAGGAGGAGTGGGGGCATC
AGGATCCTAGTAAGAGGGCCCTCTCCAGGGACACGGTGCAGGAGAGTTATGAGAATGTGGACTCACTGGA
GTCTCACATTCCCAGTCAGGAGGTCCCAGGCACCCAGGTGGGACAAGGAGGAAAGCTATGGGATCCCAGT
GTCCAGAGCTGCAAGGAGGGCCTGAGCCCCAGAGGCCCAGCTCCAGGAGAAGAGAAATTTGAGAACCTGG
AAGGTGTTCCGTCTGTATGCTCTGAGAACATCCACCCTCAGGTGCTGCTTCCTGACCAGGCCCGAGGGGA
GGTGCCCTGGAGTCCTGAGCTGGGAAGACCTCATGACCGGTCGCAAGGGGATTGGGCGCCTCCCCCAGAG
GGTGGAATGGAGCAGGCCTTGGCAGGAGCCTCAAGTGGCAGAGAACTGGGGCGACCGAAGGAACTGCAGC
CAAAGAAACTCCATTTATGTCCCTTGTGTGGCAAAAATTTCTCTAACAACTCAAACCTAATTAGGCACCA
GAGAATACATGCAGCTGAAAGACTGTGTATGGGTGTGGACTGCACTGAAATCTTTGGTGGGAACCCACGT
TTCCTGTCACTACACAGAGCACACCTGGGAGAGGAGGCCCACAAGTGCCTTGAATGTGGGAAATGCTTCA
GTCAGAACACCCATCTGACTCGCCACCAACGCACCCACACGGGTGAGAAGCCCTATCAGTGCAACATTTG
CGGAAAATGTTTCTCCTGCAACTCCAACCTCCACAGGCACCAGAGAACGCACACTGGGGAGAAGCCCTAC
AAGTGCCCTGAGTGTGGGGAGATCTTTGCTCACAGTTCCAACCTCCTTCGGCACCAGAGAATTCACACTG
GAGAGCGACCTTATAAGTGTCCCGAGTGTGGGAAAAGTTTCTCTCGGAGTTCACACCTCGTCATTCACGA
AAGAACTCATGAGAGAGAGAGACTTTACCCCTTCTCTGAGTGTGGGGAAGCTGTGAGTGACAGCACCCCC
TTTCTTACAAACCATGGAGCCCATAAGGCAGAGAAGAAGCTCTTTGAATGTTTGACTTGTGGGAAAAGCT
TCCGGCAGGGCATGCACCTCACCAGACATCAGAGAACACACACAGGAGAGAAACCGTATAAATGTACCCT
TTGTGGGGAAAACTTCTCTCATAGATCCAATTTAATCAGGCACCAGAGAATCCACACAGGAGAAAAACCC
TATACCTGTCATGAGTGCGGAGACAGCTTCTCTCACAGCTCCAATCGGATTCGCCACCTGAGAACGCATA
CGGGAGAGAGACCCTATAAATGTTCTGAATGTGGAGAAAGCTTCTCTCGGAGTTCCCGTCTTATGAGTCA
TCAGAGAACTCACACAGGTTAG
