>Addgene plasmid #219133 | SFFV-ZNF263-Brd 171 | depositor partial sequence | sequence record 427880 | Barcode sequence
TGTACACTTGCTAAAGCGCT
